Addgene plasmid #215140: mCherry-POLE1
Purpose: Expresses mCherry-POLE1 in mammalian cells from a retroviral vector.
Depositing lab: Michele Pagano. Depositing organization: NYU Grossman School of Medicine. Publication: CDK-independent role of D-type cyclins in regulating DNA mismatch repair. Rona G, Miwatani-Minter B, Zhang Q, Goldberg HV, Kerzhnerman MA, Howard JB, Simoneschi D, Lane E, Hobbs JW, Sassani E, Wang AA, Keegan S, Laverty DJ, Piett CG, Pongor LS, Xu ML, Andrade J, Thomas A, Sicinski P, Askenazi M, Ueberheide B, Fenyo D, Nagel ZD, Pagano M. Mol Cell. 2024 Feb 29:S1097-2765(24)00129-1. doi: 10.1016/j.molcel.2024.02.010. PubMed 38458201.
Backbone
  Vector backbone: pRetroQ-C1
  Backbone manufacturer: Takara Bio
  Vector type: Mammalian Expression, Retroviral
  Selectable markers: Puromycin
Growth in bacteria
  Bacterial resistance: Ampicillin, 100 μg/mL
  Growth temperature: 37°C
  Growth strain: NEB Stable
  Copy number: High Copy
Gene/Insert
  Gene/Insert name: POLE1 (alt name: POLE)
  Species: H. sapiens (human)
  Mutation: Silent mutations in amino acid 80-86 and 211-217 (to resist siRNA).
  Entrez Gene: POLE (a.k.a. CRCS12, FILS, IMAGEI, POLE1)
  Promoter: CMV
  Tag / fusion protein: mCherry_FWR (N terminal on insert)
  Cloning method: Unknown
  Sequencing primers: 5′ mCherry_FWR; 3′ PGK_REV
Terms and licenses: Academic/Nonprofit Terms; Industry Terms: Not Available to Industry
How to cite: mCherry-POLE1 was a gift from Michele Pagano (Addgene plasmid # 215140 ; http://n2t.net/addgene:215140 ; RRID:Addgene_215140)
