[The description below was written by a language model from this plasmid's Addgene catalogue record and pLannotate feature annotations shown in this document.]
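Description:
mCherry-POLE1 is a self-inactivating gammaretroviral expression plasmid of about 14.5 kb built on the pRetroQ-C1 backbone, designed to deliver a red-fluorescent fusion of human DNA polymerase epsilon catalytic subunit (POLE, also called POLE1) into mammalian cells. In bacteria it is maintained through a high-copy ColE1/pUC-type origin and selected with ampicillin via the β-lactamase gene. The viral portion begins with a hybrid 5′ end in which a CMV enhancer/promoter is joined to a truncated LTR, which drives production of the genomic RNA in packaging cells. It is followed by the Ψ packaging signal and a truncated, start-codon-less gag segment that supports encapsidation. The 3′ LTR carries a U3 deletion, so that after reverse transcription and integration the provirus lacks LTR promoter activity and expression depends on the internal promoters.

Within the provirus, an internal CMV enhancer/promoter drives mCherry fused through a short multiple-cloning-site-derived linker to the N terminus of the full POLE coding sequence. The insert contains silent mutations across codons 80–86 and 211–217 that make the transcript resistant to siRNA. This should allow endogenous POLE to be knocked down while the tagged protein is still expressed. Downstream, a mouse PGK promoter drives puromycin N-acetyltransferase for selection of transduced cells. The annotation also shows an SV40 promoter element in the plasmid backbone outside the LTRs. POLE is the leading-strand replicative polymerase with proofreading exonuclease activity. The construct therefore suits stable expression, live imaging or localisation studies, and knockdown-rescue experiments, and the associated publication concerns DNA mismatch repair.
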