Features (pLannotate 1.2.2; 21 found; start..end, strand, type, name):
    309..512     +  promoter       CMV promoter: human cytomegalovirus (CMV) immediate early promoter
    513..688     +  LTR            5' LTR (truncated): truncated long terminal repeat from Moloney murine sarcoma virus
    810..1084    +  misc_feature   MESV Ψ (fragment): packaging signal of murine embryonic stem cell virus
   1151..1567    +  CDS            gag (truncated): truncated Moloney murine leukemia virus (MMLV) gag gene lacking the start codon
   1642..1945    +  enhancer       CMV enhancer: human cytomegalovirus immediate early enhancer
   1946..2149    +  promoter       CMV promoter: human cytomegalovirus (CMV) immediate early promoter
   2194..2901    +  CDS            mCherry: mCherry is a basic (constitutively fluorescent) red fluorescent protein published in 2004, derived from Discosoma sp.. It is reported to be a very rapidly-maturing monomer with low acid sensitivity.
   2902..2948    +  misc_feature   MCS (fragment): multiple cloning site
   2962..9816    +  CDS            POLE: DPOE1_HUMAN - Also known as POLE1. Experimental evidence at protein level: Swiss-Prot protein existence level 1. Catalytic component of the DNA polymerase epsilon complex (PubMed:10801849). Participates in chromosomal DNA replication (By similarity). Required during synthesis of the leading DNA strands at the replication fork, binds at/or near replication origins and moves along DNA with the replication fork (By similarity). Has 3'-5' proofreading exonuclease activity that corrects errors arising during DNA replication (By similarity). Involved in DNA synthesis during DNA repair (PubMed:202273
   9846..10345   +  promoter       PGK promoter: mouse phosphoglycerate kinase 1 promoter
  10366..10965   +  CDS            PuroR: puromycin N-acetyltransferase; pac from Streptomyces alboniger; confers resistance to puromycin
  11036..11108   +  CDS            env (fragment): murine leukemia virus gPr80 envelope polyprotein precursor; env; proteolytically cleaved into gp70SU and p15TM subunits
  11150..11582   +  LTR            3' LTR (ΔU3): self-inactivating 3' long terminal repeat (LTR) from Moloney murine leukemia virus
  11651..11691   +  CDS            rop (fragment): Rop protein, which maintains plasmids at low copy number; rop
  11793..11831   +  misc_feature   bom (fragment): basis of mobility region from pBR322
  11848..12177   +  promoter       SV40 promoter: SV40 enhancer and early promoter
  12183..12284   +  misc_feature   bom (fragment): basis of mobility region from pBR322
  12470..13058   -  rep_origin     ori: high-copy-number ColE1/pMB1/pBR322/pUC origin of replication
  13229..14089   -  CDS            AmpR: β-lactamase; bla; confers resistance to ampicillin, carbenicillin, and related antibiotics
  14090..14194   -  promoter       AmpR promoter: bla
  14380..308     +  enhancer       CMV enhancer (across the origin): human cytomegalovirus immediate early enhancer
>Addgene plasmid #215140 | mCherry-POLE1 | addgene full sequence | sequence record 426804 | Addgene NGS Result
TCCGCGTTACATAACTTACGGTAAATGGCCCGCCTGGCTGACCGCCCAACGACCCCCGCCCATTGACGTC
AATAATGACGTATGTTCCCATAGTAACGCCAATAGGGACTTTCCATTGACGTCAATGGGTGGAGTATTTA
CGGTAAACTGCCCACTTGGCAGTACATCAAGTGTATCATATGCCAAGTACGCCCCCTATTGACGTCAATG
ACGGTAAATGGCCCGCCTGGCATTATGCCCAGTACATGACCTTATGGGACTTTCCTACTTGGCAGTACAT
CTACGTATTAGTCATCGCTATTACCATGGTGATGCGGTTTTGGCAGTACATCAATGGGCGTGGATAGCGG
TTTGACTCACGGGGATTTCCAAGTCTCCACCCCATTGACGTCAATGGGAGTTTGTTTTGGCACCAAAATC
AACGGGACTTTCCAAAATGTCGTAACAACTCCGCCCCATTGACGCAAATGGGCGGTAGGCGTGTACGGTG
GGAGGTCTATATAAGCAGAGCTCAATAAAAGAGCCCACAACCCCTCACTCGGCGCGCCAGTCTTCCGATA
GACTGCGTCGCCCGGGTACCCGTATTCCCAATAAAGCCTCTTGCTGTTTGCATCCGAATCGTGGTCTCGC
TGTTCCTTGGGAGGGTCTCCTCTGAGTGATTGACTACCCACGACGGGGGTCTTTCATTTGGGGGCTCGTC
CGGGATTTGGAGACCCCTGCCCAGGGACCACCGACCCACCACCGGGAGGTAAGCTGGCCAGCAACTTATC
TGTGTCTGTCCGATTGTCTAGTGTCTATGTTTGATGTTATGCGCCTGCGTCTGTACTAGTTAGCTAACTA
GCTCTGTATCTGGCGGACCCGTGGTGGAACTGACGAGTTCTGAACACCCGGCCGCAACCCTGGGAGACGT
CCCAGGGACTTTGGGGGCCGTTTTTGTGGCCCGACCTGAGGAAGGGAGTCGATGTGGAATCCGACCCCGT
CAGGATATGTGGTTCTGGTAGGAGACGAGAACCTAAAACAGTTCCCGCCTCCGTCTGAATTTTTGCTTTC
GGTTTGGAACCGAAGCCGCGCGTCTTGTCTGCTGCAGCGCTGCAGCATCGTTCTGTGTTGTCTCTGTCTG
ACTGTGTTTCTGTATTTGTCTGAAAATTAGGGCCAGACTGTTACCACTCCCTTAAGTTTGACCTTAGGTC
ACTGGAAAGATGTCGAGCGGATCGCTCACAACCAGTCGGTAGATGTCAAGAAGAGACGTTGGGTTACCTT
CTGCTCTGCAGAATGGCCAACCTTTAACGTCGGATGGCCGCGAGACGGCACCTTTAACCGAGACCTCATC
ACCCAGGTTAAGATCAAGGTCTTTTCACCTGGCCCGCATGGACACCCAGACCAGGTCCCCTACATCGTGA
CCTGGGAAGCCTTGGCTTTTGACCCCCCTCCCTGGGTCAAGCCCTTTGTACACCCTAAGCCTCCGCCTCC
TCTTCCTCCATCCGCCCCGTCTCTCCCCCTTGAACCTCCTCGTTCGACCCCGCCTCGATCCTCCCTTTAT
CCAGCCCTCACTCCTTCTCTAGGCGCCGGAATTGAAGATCATAGTTATTAATAGTAATCAATTACGGGGT
CATTAGTTCATAGCCCATATATGGAGTTCCGCGTTACATAACTTACGGTAAATGGCCCGCCTGGCTGACC
GCCCAACGACCCCCGCCCATTGACGTCAATAATGACGTATGTTCCCATAGTAACGCCAATAGGGACTTTC
CATTGACGTCAATGGGTGGAGTATTTACGGTAAACTGCCCACTTGGCAGTACATCAAGTGTATCATATGC
CAAGTACGCCCCCTATTGACGTCAATGACGGTAAATGGCCCGCCTGGCATTATGCCCAGTACATGACCTT
ATGGGACTTTCCTACTTGGCAGTACATCTACGTATTAGTCATCGCTATTACCATGGTGATGCGGTTTTGG
CAGTACATCAATGGGCGTGGATAGCGGTTTGACTCACGGGGATTTCCAAGTCTCCACCCCATTGACGTCA
ATGGGAGTTTGTTTTGGCACCAAAATCAACGGGACTTTCCAAAATGTCGTAACAACTCCGCCCCATTGAC
GCAAATGGGCGGTAGGCGTGTACGGTGGGAGGTCTATATAAGCAGAGCTGGTTTAGTGAACCGTCAGATC
CGCTAGCGCTACCGGTCGCCACCATGGTGAGCAAGGGCGAGGAGGATAACATGGCCATCATCAAGGAGTT
CATGCGCTTCAAGGTGCACATGGAGGGCTCCGTGAACGGCCACGAGTTCGAGATCGAGGGCGAGGGCGAG
GGCCGCCCCTACGAGGGCACCCAGACCGCCAAGCTGAAGGTGACCAAGGGTGGCCCCCTGCCCTTCGCCT
GGGACATCCTGTCCCCTCAGTTCATGTACGGCTCCAAGGCCTACGTGAAGCACCCCGCCGACATCCCCGA
CTACTTGAAGCTGTCCTTCCCCGAGGGCTTCAAGTGGGAGCGCGTGATGAACTTCGAGGACGGCGGCGTG
GTGACCGTGACCCAGGACTCCTCCCTGCAGGACGGCGAGTTCATCTACAAGGTGAAGCTGCGCGGCACCA
ACTTCCCCTCCGACGGCCCCGTAATGCAGAAGAAGACCATGGGCTGGGAGGCCTCCTCCGAGCGGATGTA
CCCCGAGGACGGCGCCCTGAAGGGCGAGATCAAGCAGAGGCTGAAGCTGAAGGACGGCGGCCACTACGAC
GCTGAGGTCAAGACCACCTACAAGGCCAAGAAGCCCGTGCAGCTGCCCGGCGCCTACAACGTCAACATCA
AGTTGGACATCACCTCCCACAACGAGGACTACACCATCGTGGAACAGTACGAACGCGCCGAGGGCCGCCA
CTCCACCGGCGGCATGGACGAGCTGTACAAGTCCGGACTCAGATCTCGAGCTCAAGCTTCGAATTCTGCA
GTCGACGGAGGCGGAGGAAGCTCTCTGAGGAGCGGCGGGCGGCGGCGCGCGGACCCAGGCGCGGATGGCG
AGGCCAGCAGGGATGATGGCGCCACTTCCTCAGTTTCGGCACTCAAGCGCCTGGAACGGAGTCAGTGGAC
GGATAAGATGGATTTGCGGTTTGGTTTTGAGCGGCTGAAGGAGCCTGGTGAGAAGACAGGCTGGCTCATT
AACATGCATCCTACCGAGATTTTAGATGAAGATAAGCGCTTAGGCAGTGCGGTAGACTATTATTTCATCC
AAGATGACGGAAGCAGATTTAAGGTGGCTTTGCCCTATAAACCGTATTTCTACATTGCGACCAGAAAGGG
TTGTGAGCGAGAAGTTTCATCTTTTCTCTCCAAGAAGTTTCAGGGCAAAATTGCAAAAGTGGAGACTGTC
CCCAAAGAGGATCTGGACTTGCCAAATCACTTGGTGGGTTTGAAGCGAAATTACATCAGGCTGTCCTTCC
ACACTGTGGAGGATCTTGTCAAAGTGAGGAAGGAGATCTCCCCTGCCGTGAAGAAGAACAGGGAGCAGGA
TCACGCCAGCGACGCGTACACAGCTCTGCTTTCCAGTGTTCTGCAGAGGGGCGGTGTCATTACTGATGAA
GAGGAAACCTCTAAGAAGATAGCCGATCAACTAGATAATATCGTGGACATGCGCGAGTACGATGTTCCCT
ACCACATCCGCCTCTCCATTGACCTGAAGATCCACGTGGCTCATTGGTACAATGTCAGATACCGAGGAAA
TGCTTTTCCGGTAGAAATCACCCGCCGAGATGACCTTGTTGAACGACCTGACCCTGTGGTTTTGGCATTT
GACATTGAGACGACCAAACTGCCCCTCAAGTTTCCTGATGCTGAGACAGACCAGATTATGATGATTTCCT
ACATGATCGATGGCCAGGGCTACCTCATCACCAACAGGGAGATTGTTTCAGAAGATATTGAAGATTTTGA
GTTCACCCCCAAGCCAGAATATGAAGGCCCCTTTTGTGTCTTCAATGAACCCGATGAGGCTCATCTGATC
CAAAGGTGGTTTGAACACGTCCAGGAGACCAAACCCACCATCATGGTCACCTACAACGGGGACTTTTTTG
ACTGGCCATTTGTGGAGGCCCGGGCAGCAGTCCACGGTCTGAGCATGCAGCAGGAGATAGGCTTCCAGAA
GGACAGCCAGGGGGAGTACAAGGCGCCCCAGTGCATCCACATGGACTGCCTCAGGTGGGTGAAGAGGGAC
AGTTACCTTCCTGTGGGCAGTCATAATCTCAAGGCGGCCGCCAAGGCCAAGCTAGGCTATGATCCCGTGG
AGCTAGACCCGGAGGACATGTGCCGGATGGCCACGGAGCAGCCCCAGACTCTGGCCACGTATTCTGTGTC
AGATGCTGTCGCCACTTACTACCTGTACATGAAGTACGTCCACCCATTCATCTTTGCTCTGTGCACCATT
ATTCCCATGGAGCCCGACGAGGTGCTGCGGAAGGGCTCTGGCACTCTGTGTGAGGCCTTGCTGATGGTGC
AGGCCTTCCACGCCAACATCATCTTCCCCAACAAGCAAGAGCAGGAGTTCAATAAGCTGACGGACGACGG
ACACGTGCTGGACTCTGAGACCTACGTCGGGGGCCACGTGGAGGCCCTCGAGTCTGGGGTTTTCCGCAGC
GATATCCCTTGCCGGTTTAGGATGAATCCTGCCGCCTTTGACTTCCTGCTGCAGCGGGTTGAGAAGACCT
TGCGCCACGCCCTTGAGGAAGAGGAGAAAGTGCCTGTGGAGCAAGTCACCAACTTTGAAGAGGTGTGTGA
TGAGATTAAGAGCAAGCTTGCCTCCCTGAAGGACGTTCCCAGCCGCATCGAGTGTCCACTCATCTACCAC
CTGGACGTGGGGGCCATGTACCCCAACATCATCCTGACCAACCGCCTGCAGCCCTCTGCCATGGTGGACG
AAGCCACCTGTGCTGCCTGTGACTTCAATAAGCCTGGAGCAAACTGCCAGCGGAAGATGGCCTGGCAGTG
GAGGGGCGAGTTCATGCCAGCCAGTCGCAGCGAATACCATCGGATCCAGCACCAGCTGGAGTCAGAGAAG
TTCCCCCCCTTGTTCCCAGAGGGGCCAGCTCGGGCCTTTCATGAACTGTCCCGCGAGGAACAGGCGAAAT
ACGAGAAGAGAAGGCTGGCGGATTACTGCCGGAAAGCCTACAAGAAGATCCACATCACCAAGGTGGAAGA
GCGTCTCACCACCATCTGCCAGCGGGAAAACTCCTTCTACGTGGACACCGTGCGTGCCTTCCGGGACAGG
CGTTACGAGTTCAAAGGGCTCCACAAGGTGTGGAAAAAGAAGCTCTCGGCGGCCGTGGAGGTGGGCGACG
CGGCTGAGGTGAAGCGCTGCAAGAACATGGAGGTGCTGTATGACTCGCTGCAGCTGGCCCACAAGTGCAT
CCTGAACTCCTTCTATGGCTATGTCATGCGCAAGGGGGCTCGCTGGTACTCCATGGAGATGGCTGGCATC
GTCTGCTTCACAGGGGCCAACATCATCACCCAGGCACGGGAGCTGATCGAGCAGATTGGGAGGCCCTTAG
AGCTGGACACAGATGGTATATGGTGCGTCCTGCCCAACAGCTTCCCAGAAAATTTTGTCTTCAAGACGAC
CAATGTGAAGAAGCCCAAAGTGACCATCTCCTACCCAGGCGCCATGTTGAACATCATGGTCAAGGAAGGC
TTCACCAATGACCAGTACCAGGAGCTGGCTGAGCCGTCCTCACTCACCTACGTCACCCGCTCAGAGAACA
GCATCTTTTTTGAGGTTGATGGGCCCTACCTTGCCATGATTCTTCCAGCCTCCAAGGAAGAAGGCAAGAA
ATTGAAGAAGAGGTATGCTGTGTTCAATGAAGACGGTTCTCTGGCTGAGCTCAAGGGCTTTGAGGTCAAA
CGCCGCGGGGAACTGCAGCTGATTAAGATCTTCCAATCCTCGGTGTTTGAGGCCTTCCTCAAGGGCAGCA
CGCTGGAAGAGGTGTATGGCTCTGTAGCCAAGGTGGCTGACTACTGGCTGGACGTGCTGTACAGCAAGGC
AGCCAACATGCCTGACTCTGAGCTATTCGAGCTCATCTCTGAGAACCGTTCCATGTCTCGGAAGCTGGAA
GATTACGGGGAGCAGAAGTCTACGTCCATCAGCACAGCAAAGCGCCTGGCCGAGTTCCTGGGAGACCAGA
TGGTCAAGGATGCAGGGCTGAGTTGCCGCTACATCATCTCCCGCAAGCCCGAGGGCTCCCCTGTCACGGA
GAGGGCCATCCCACTTGCCATTTTCCAAGCAGAGCCCACGGTGAGGAAGCACTTTCTCCGGAAATGGCTC
AAGAGCTCTTCCCTTCAAGACTTTGATATTCGAGCAATTCTGGATTGGGACTACTACATTGAGCGGCTGG
GAAGCGCCATCCAGAAGATCATCACCATCCCTGCGGCCCTGCAGCAGGTAAAGAACCCAGTGCCACGTGT
CAAACACCCCGACTGGCTGCACAAAAAACTGCTGGAGAAGAATGATGTCTACAAGCAGAAGAAGATCAGT
GAGCTCTTCACCCTGGAGGGCAGGAGACAGGTCACGATGGCCGAGGCCTCAGAAGACAGTCCGAGGCCAA
GTGCTCCTGACATGGAGGACTTCGGCCTCGTAAAGCTGCCTCACCCAGCAGCCCCTGTCACTGTGAAGAG
GAAGCGAGTTCTTTGGGAGAGCCAGGAGGAGTCCCAGGACCTCACGCCGACTGTGCCCTGGCAGGAAATC
TTGGGGCAGCCTCCCGCCCTGGGAACCAGCCAGGAGGAATGGCTTGTCTGGCTCCGGTTCCACAAGAAGA
AGTGGCAGCTGCAGGCCCGGCAGCGCCTCGCCCGCAGGAAGAGGCAGCGTCTGGAGTCGGCAGAGGGTGT
GCTCAGGCCCGGGGCCATCCGGGATGGTCCTGCCACGGGGCTGGGGAGCTTCTTGCGAAGAACTGCCCGC
AGCATCCTGGACCTTCCGTGGCAGATTGTGCAGATCAGCGAGACCAGCCAGGCCGGCCTGTTCAGGCTGT
GGGCGCTCGTTGGCAGTGACTTGCACTGCATCAGGCTGAGCATCCCCCGTGTGTTCTACGTGAACCAGCG
AGTCGCTAAAGCGGAGGAGGGTGCTTCGTATCGCAAGGTAAATCGGGTCCTTCCTCGCTCCAACATGGTC
TACAATCTCTATGAGTATTCAGTGCCAGAGGACATGTACCAGGAACACATCAACGAGATCAACGCTGAGC
TGTCAGCGCCAGACATCGAGGGCGTATATGAGACTCAGGTTCCGTTACTGTTCCGGGCCCTGGTGCACCT
GGGCTGTGTGTGTGTGGTCAATAAACAGCTGGTGAGGCACCTTTCAGGCTGGGAAGCAGAGACCTTTGCT
CTTGAGCACCTGGAGATGCGCTCTCTGGCCCAGTTCAGCTACCTGGAACCAGGGAGTATCCGCCATATCT
ACCTGTACCACCACGCACAGGCCCACAAAGCGCTCTTCGGGATCTTCATCCCCTCACAGCGCAGGGCATC
CGTCTTTGTGCTGGACACTGTGCGCAGCAACCAGATGCCCAGCCTTGGCGCCCTGTACTCAGCAGAGCAC
GGCCTCCTCCTGGAGAAGGTGGGCCCTGAGCTCCTGCCACCCCCCAAACACACCTTCGAAGTTCGGGCAG
AAACTGACCTGAAGACCATCTGCAGAGCCATCCAGCGATTCCTGCTCGCCTACAAGGAGGAGCGCCGGGG
GCCCACACTCATCGCTGTTCAGTCCAGCTGGGAGCTGAAGAGGCTGGCCAGTGAAATTCCTGTCTTGGAG
GAATTCCCACTGGTGCCTATCTGTGTGGCTGACAAGATCAACTATGGGGTCCTGGACTGGCAGCGCCATG
GAGCCCGGCGCATGATCCGTCACTACCTCAACCTGGACACCTGCCTGTCGCAGGCCTTCGAGATGAGCAG
GTACTTTCACATTCCCATTGGGAACCTACCAGAGGACATCTCCACATTCGGCTCCGACCTCTTCTTTGCC
CGCCACCTCCAGCGCCACAACCACCTGCTCTGGCTGTCCCCTACAGCCCGCCCTGACCTGGGTGGAAAGG
AGGCTGATGACAACTGTCTTGTCATGGAGTTCGATGACCAAGCCACTGTTGAGATCAACAGTTCAGGCTG
TTACTCCACAGTGTGTGTGGAGCTGGACCTTCAGAACCTGGCCGTCAACACCATTCTCCAGTCTCACCAT
GTCAACGACATGGAGGGGGCCGACAGCATGGGGATCAGCTTCGACGTGATCCAGCAGGCCTCCCTGGAGG
ACATGATCACGGGTGGTCAGGCTGCCAGTGCCCCGGCCAGCTACGATGAGACAGCCCTGTGCTCTAACAC
CTTCAGGATCCTGAAGAGCATGGTCGTGGGCTGGGTGAAGGAGATCACCCAGTACCACAACATCTATGCA
GACAACCAGGTGATGCACTTCTACCGCTGGCTTCGGTCGCCATCCTCTCTGCTTCATGACCCTGCCCTGC
ACCGCACACTCCACAACATGATGAAGAAGCTCTTCCTGCAGCTCATCGCTGAGTTCAAGCGCCTGGGGTC
ATCAGTCATCTACGCCAACTTCAACCGCATCATCCTCTGTACAAAGAAGCGCCGTGTGGAAGATGCCATC
GCTTACGTGGAGTACATCACCAGCAGCATCCATTCAAAGGAGACCTTCCATTCTCTGACAATTTCTTTCT
CTCGATGCTGGGAATTTCTTCTCTGGATGGATCCATCTAACTATGGCGGAATCAAAGGAAAAGTTTCATC
TCGTATTCACTGTGGACTGCAAGACTCCCAGAAAGCAGGGGGAGCAGAGGATGAGCAGGAAAATGAGGAC
GATGAGGAGGAAAGAGATGGGGAGGAGGAGGAAGAGGCGGAGGAATCCAACGTGGAGGATTTACTGGAAA
ACAACTGGAACATTTTGCAGTTTTTGCCACAGGCAGCCTCCTGCCAGAACTACTTCCTCATGATTGTTTC
AGCGTACATCGTGGCCGTGTACCACTGCATGAAGGACGGGCTGAGGCGCAGTGCTCCAGGGAGCACCCCC
GTGAGGAGGAGGGGGGCCAGCCAGCTCTCCCAGGAGGCCGAGGGGGCGGTCGGAGCCCTTCCCGGAATGA
TCACCTTCTCTCAGGATTATGTCGCAAATGAGCTCACTCAGAGCTTCTTCACCATCACTCAGAAGATTCA
GAAGAAAGTCACAGGCTCTCGGAACTCCACTGAGCTCTCAGAGATGTTTCCTGTCCTCCCCGGTTCCCAC
TTGCTGCTCAATAACCCTGCCCTGGAGTTCATCAAATACGTGTGCAAGGTGCTGTCCCTGGACACCAACA
TCACAAACCAGGTGAATAAGCTGAACCGAGACCTGCTTCGCCTGGTGGATGTCGGCGAGTTCTCCGAGGA
GGCCCAGTTCCGAGACCCCTGCCGCTCCTACGTGCTTCCTGAGGTCATCTGCCGCAGCTGTAACTTCTGC
CGCGACCTGGACCTGTGTAAAGACTCTTCCTTCTCAGAGGATGGGGCGGTCCTGCCTCAGTGGCTCTGCT
CCAACTGTCAGGCGCCCTACGACTCCTCTGCCATCGAGATGACGCTGGTGGAAGTTCTACAGAAGAAGCT
GATGGCCTTCACCCTGCAGGACCTGGTCTGCCTGAAGTGCCGCGGGGTGAAGGAGACCAGCATGCCTGTG
TACTGCAGCTGCGCGGGAGACTTCGCCCTCACCATCCACACCCAGGTCTTCATGGAACAGATCGGAATAT
TCCGGAACATTGCCCAGCACTACGGCATGTCGTACCTCCTGGAGACCCTGGAGTGGCTGCTGCAGAAGAA
CCCACAGCTGGGCCATTAGTCTAGATAACTGATCATAATTCTACCGGGTAGGGGAGGCGCTTTTCCCAAG
GCAGTCTGGAGCATGCGCTTTAGCAGCCCCGCTGGGCACTTGGCGCTACACAAGTGGCCTCTGGCCTCGC
ACACATTCCACATCCACCGGTAGGCGCCAACCGGCTCCGTTCTTTGGTGGCCCCTTCGCGCCACCTTCTA
CTCCTCCCCTAGTCAGGAAGTTCCCCCCCGCCCCGCAGCTCGCGTCGTGCAGGACGTGACAAATGGAAGT
AGCACGTCTCACTAGTCTCGTGCAGATGGACAGCACCGCTGAGCAATGGAAGCGGGTAGGCCTTTGGGGC
AGCGGCCAATAGCAGCTTTGCTCCTTCGCTTTCTGGGCTCAGAGGCTGGGAAGGGGTGGGTCCGGGGGCG
GGCTCAGGGGCGGGCTCAGGGGCGGGGCGGGCGCCCGAAGGTCCTCCGGAGGCCCGGCATTCTGCACGCT
TCAAAAGCGCACGTCTGCCGCGCTGTTCTCCTCTTCCTCATCTCCGGGCCTTTCGACCTGCAGCCCAAGC
TTACCATGACCGAGTACAAGCCCACGGTGCGCCTCGCCACCCGCGACGACGTCCCCAGGGCCGTACGCAC
CCTCGCCGCCGCGTTCGCCGACTACCCCGCCACGCGCCACACCGTCGATCCGGACCGCCACATCGAGCGG
GTCACCGAGCTGCAAGAACTCTTCCTCACGCGCGTCGGGCTCGACATCGGCAAGGTGTGGGTCGCGGACG
ACGGCGCCGCGGTGGCGGTCTGGACCACGCCGGAGAGCGTCGAAGCGGGGGCGGTGTTCGCCGAGATCGG
CCCGCGCATGGCCGAGTTGAGCGGTTCCCGGCTGGCCGCGCAGCAACAGATGGAAGGCCTCCTGGCGCCG
CACCGGCCCAAGGAGCCCGCGTGGTTCCTGGCCACCGTCGGCGTCTCGCCCGACCACCAGGGCAAGGGTC
TGGGCAGCGCCGTCGTGCTCCCCGGAGTGGAGGCGGCCGAGCGCGCCGGGGTGCCCGCCTTCCTGGAGAC
CTCCGCGCCCCGCAACCTCCCCTTCTACGAGCGGCTCGGCTTCACCGTCACCGCCGACGTCGAGGTGCCC
GAAGGACCGCGCACCTGGTGCATGACCCGCAAGCCCGGTGCCTGACGCCCGCCCCACGACCCGCAGCGCC
CGACCGAAAGGAGCGCACGACCCCATGCATCGGCGTCTCGATCGAGATATCAGTGGTCCAGGCTCTAGTT
TTGACTCAACAATATCACCAGCTGAAGCCTATAGAGTACGAGCCATAGATAAAATAAAAGATTTTATTTA
GTCTCCAGAAAAAGGGGGGAATGAAAGACCCCACCTGTAGGTTTGGCAAGCTACTAGCTTAAGTAACGCC
ATTTTGCAAGGCATGGAAAAATACATAACTGAGAATAGAGAAGTTCAGATCAAGGTCAGGAACAGATGGA
ACAGGGTCGATCGACCCTAGAGAACCATCAGATGTTTCCAGGGTGCCCCAAGGACCTGAAATGACCCTGT
GCCTTATTTGAACTAACCAATCAGTTCGCTTCTCGCTTCTGTTCGCGCGCTTCTGCTCCCCGAGCTCAAT
AAAAGAGCCCACAACCCCTCACTCGGGGCGCCAGTCCTCCGATTGACTGAGTCGCCCGGGTACCCGTGTA
TCCAATAAACCCTCTTGCAGTTGCATCCGACTTGTGGTCTCGCTGTTCCTTGGGAGGGTCTCCTCTGAGT
GATTGACTACCCGTCAGCGGGGGTCTTTCATTTGGGGGCTCGTCCGGGATCGGGAGACCCCTGCCCAGGG
ACCACCGACCCACCACCGGGAGGTAAGCTGGCTGCCTCGCGCGTTTCGGTGATGACGGTGAAAACCTCTG
ACACATGCAGCTCCCGGAGACGGTCACAGCTTGTCTGTAAGCGGATGCCGGGAGCAGACAAGCCCGTCAG
GGCGCGTCAGCGGGTGTTGGCGGGTGTCGGGGCGCAGCCATGACCCAGTCACGTAGCGATAGCGGAGTGT
AGATCCGGCTGTGGAATGTGTGTCAGTTAGGGTGTGGAAAGTCCCCAGGCTCCCCAGCAGGCAGAAGTAT
GCAAAGCATGCATCTCAATTAGTCAGCAACCAGGTGTGGAAAGTCCCCAGGCTCCCCAGCAGGCAGAAGT
ATGCAAAGCATGCATCTCAATTAGTCAGCAACCATAGTCCCGCCCCTAACTCCGCCCATCCCGCCCCTAA
CTCCGCCCAGTTCCGCCCATTCTCCGCCCCATGGCTGACTAATTTTTTTTATTTATGCAGAGGCCGAGGC
CGCCTCGGCCTCTGAGCTATTCCAGAAGTAGTGAGGAGGCTTTTTTGGAGGCCTAGGCTTTTGCAAAAAG
CTTACTGGCTTAACTATGCGGCATCAGAGCAGATTGTACTGAGAGTGCACCATATGCGGTGTGAAATACC
GCACAGATGCGTAAGGAGAAAATACCGCATCAGGCGCTCTTCCGCTTCCTCGCTCACTGACTCGCTGCGC
TCGGTCGTTCGGCTGCGGCGAGCGGTATCAGCTCACTCAAAGGCGGTAATACGGTTATCCACAGAATCAG
GGGATAACGCAGGAAAGAACATGTGAGCAAAAGGCCAGCAAAAGGCCAGGAACCGTAAAAAGGCCGCGTT
GCTGGCGTTTTTCCATAGGCTCCGCCCCCCTGACGAGCATCACAAAAATCGACGCTCAAGTCAGAGGTGG
CGAAACCCGACAGGACTATAAAGATACCAGGCGTTTCCCCCTGGAAGCTCCCTCGTGCGCTCTCCTGTTC
CGACCCTGCCGCTTACCGGATACCTGTCCGCCTTTCTCCCTTCGGGAAGCGTGGCGCTTTCTCATAGCTC
ACGCTGTAGGTATCTCAGTTCGGTGTAGGTCGTTCGCTCCAAGCTGGGCTGTGTGCACGAACCCCCCGTT
CAGCCCGACCGCTGCGCCTTATCCGGTAACTATCGTCTTGAGTCCAACCCGGTAAGACACGACTTATCGC
CACTGGCAGCAGCCACTGGTAACAGGATTAGCAGAGCGAGGTATGTAGGCGGTGCTACAGAGTTCTTGAA
GTGGTGGCCTAACTACGGCTACACTAGAAGGACAGTATTTGGTATCTGCGCTCTGCTGAAGCCAGTTACC
TTCGGAAAAAGAGTTGGTAGCTCTTGATCCGGCAAACAAACCACCGCTGGTAGCGGTGGTTTTTTTGTTT
GCAAGCAGCAGATTACGCGCAGAAAAAAAGGATCTCAAGAAGATCCTTTGATCTTTTCTACGGGGTCTGA
CGCTCAGTGGAACGAAAACTCACGTTAAGGGATTTTGGTCATGAGATTATCAAAAAGGATCTTCACCTAG
ATCCTTTTAAATTAAAAATGAAGTTTTAAATCAATCTAAAGTATATATGAGTAAACTTGGTCTGACAGTT
ACCAATGCTTAATCAGTGAGGCACCTATCTCAGCGATCTGTCTATTTCGTTCATCCATAGTTGCCTGACT
CCCCGTCGTGTAGATAACTACGATACGGGAGGGCTTACCATCTGGCCCCAGTGCTGCAATGATACCGCGA
GACCCACGCTCACCGGCTCCAGATTTATCAGCAATAAACCAGCCAGCCGGAAGGGCCGAGCGCAGAAGTG
GTCCTGCAACTTTATCCGCCTCCATCCAGTCTATTAATTGTTGCCGGGAAGCTAGAGTAAGTAGTTCGCC
AGTTAATAGTTTGCGCAACGTTGTTGCCATTGCTGCAGGCATCGTGGTGTCACGCTCGTCGTTTGGTATG
GCTTCATTCAGCTCCGGTTCCCAACGATCAAGGCGAGTTACATGATCCCCCATGTTGTGCAAAAAAGCGG
TTAGCTCCTTCGGTCCTCCGATCGTTGTCAGAAGTAAGTTGGCCGCAGTGTTATCACTCATGGTTATGGC
AGCACTGCATAATTCTCTTACTGTCATGCCATCCGTAAGATGCTTTTCTGTGACTGGTGAGTACTCAACC
AAGTCATTCTGAGAATAGTGTATGCGGCGACCGAGTTGCTCTTGCCCGGCGTCAACACGGGATAATACCG
CGCCACATAGCAGAACTTTAAAAGTGCTCATCATTGGAAAACGTTCTTCGGGGCGAAAACTCTCAAGGAT
CTTACCGCTGTTGAGATCCAGTTCGATGTAACCCACTCGTGCACCCAACTGATCTTCAGCATCTTTTACT
TTCACCAGCGTTTCTGGGTGAGCAAAAACAGGAAGGCAAAATGCCGCAAAAAAGGGAATAAGGGCGACAC
GGAAATGTTGAATACTCATACTCTTCCTTTTTCAATATTATTGAAGCATTTATCAGGGTTATTGTCTCAT
GAGCGGATACATATTTGAATGTATTTAGAAAAATAAACAAATAGGGGTTCCGCGCACATTTCCCCGAAAA
GTGCCACCTGACGTCTAAGAAACCATTATTATCATGACATTAACCTATAAAAATAGGCGTATCACGAGGC
CCTTTCGTCTTCAAGAATTAGCTTGGCCATTGCATACGTTGTATCCATATCATAATATGTACATTTATAT
TGGCTCATGTCCAACATTACCGCCATGTTGACATTGATTATTGACTAGTTATTAATAGTAATCAATTACG
GGGTCATTAGTTCATAGCCCATATATGGAGT
